>Addgene plasmid #72567 | shMEK1/2 puro | addgene full sequence | sequence record 139509 | Addgene assembled full plasmid sequence
TTGGGGTTGCGCCTTTTCCAAGGCAGCCCTGGGTTTGCGCAGGGACGCGGCTGCTCTGGGCGTGGTTCCG
GGAAACGCAGCGGCGCCGACCCTGGGTCTCGCACATTCTTCACGTCCGTTCGCAGCGTCACCCGGATCTT
CGCCGCTACCCTTGTGGGCCCCCCGGCGACGCTTCCTGCTCCGCCCCTAAGTCGGGAAGGTTCCTTGCGG
TTCGCGGCGTGCCGGACGTGACAAACGGAAGCCGCACGTCTCACTAGTACCCTCGCAGACGGACAGCGCC
AGGGAGCAATGGCAGCGCGCCGACCGCGATGGGCTGTGGCCAATAGCGGCTGCTCAGCAGGGCGCGCCGA
GAGCAGCGGCCGGAAGGGGCGGTGCGGGAGGCGGGGTGTGGGGCGGTAGTGTGGGCCCTGTTCCTGCCCG
CGCGGTGTTCCGCATTCTGCAAGCCTCCGGAGCGCACGTCGGCAGTCGGCTCCCTCGTTGACCGAATCAC
CGACCTCTCTCCCCAGGGGGATCCACCGGAGCTTACCATGACCGAGTACAAGCCCACGGTGCGCCTCGCC
ACCCGCGACGACGTCCCCAGGGCCGTACGCACCCTCGCCGCCGCGTTCGCCGACTACCCCGCCACGCGCC
ACACCGTCGATCCGGACCGCCACATCGAGCGGGTCACCGAGCTGCAAGAACTCTTCCTCACGCGCGTCGG
GCTCGACATCGGCAAGGTGTGGGTCGCGGACGACGGCGCCGCGGTGGCGGTCTGGACCACGCCGGAGAGC
GTCGAAGCGGGGGCGGTGTTCGCCGAGATCGGCCCGCGCATGGCCGAGTTGAGCGGTTCCCGGCTGGCCG
CGCAGCAACAGATGGAAGGCCTCCTGGCGCCGCACCGGCCCAAGGAGCCCGCGTGGTTCCTGGCCACCGT
CGGCGTCTCGCCCGACCACCAGGGCAAGGGTCTGGGCAGCGCCGTCGTGCTCCCCGGAGTGGAGGCGGCC
GAGCGCGCCGGGGTGCCCGCCTTCCTGGAGACCTCCGCGCCCCGCAACCTCCCCTTCTACGAGCGGCTCG
GCTTCACCGTCACCGCCGACGTCGAGGTGCCCGAAGGACCGCGCACCTGGTGCATGACCCGCAAGCCCGG
TGCCTGACGCCCGCCCCACGACCCGCAGCGCCCGACCGAAAGGAGCGCACGACCCCATGCATCGGTACCT
TTAAGACCAATGACTTACAAGGCAGCTGTAGATCTTAGCCACTTTTTAAAAGAAAAGGGGGGACTGGAAG
GGCTAATTCACTCCCAACGAAGACAAGATCTGCTTTTTGCTTGTACTGGGTCTCTCTGGTTAGACCAGAT
CTGAGCCTGGGAGCTCTCTGGCTAACTAGGGAACCCACTGCTTAAGCCTCAATAAAGCTTGCCTTGAGTG
CTTCAAGTAGTGTGTGCCCGTCTGTTGTGTGACTCTGGTAACTAGAGATCCCTCAGACCCTTTTAGTCAG
TGTGGAAAATCTCTAGCAGTAGTAGTTCATGTCATCTTATTATTCAGTATTTATAACTTGCAAAGAAATG
AATATCAGAGAGTGAGAGGAACTTGTTTATTGCAGCTTATAATGGTTACAAATAAAGCAATAGCATCACA
AATTTCACAAATAAAGCATTTTTTTCACTGCATTCTAGTTGTGGTTTGTCCAAACTCATCAATGTATCTT
ATCATGTCTGGCTCTAGCTATCCCGCCCCTAACTCCGCCCATCCCGCCCCTAACTCCGCCCAGTTCCGCC
CATTCTCCGCCCCATGGCTGACTAATTTTTTTTATTTATGCAGAGGCCGAGGCCGCCTCGGCCTCTGAGC
TATTCCAGAAGTAGTGAGGAGGCTTTTTTGGAGGCCTAGGGACGTACCCAATTCGCCCTATAGTGAGTCG
TATTACGCGCGCTCACTGGCCGTCGTTTTACAACGTCGTGACTGGGAAAACCCTGGCGTTACCCAACTTA
ATCGCCTTGCAGCACATCCCCCTTTCGCCAGCTGGCGTAATAGCGAAGAGGCCCGCACCGATCGCCCTTC
CCAACAGTTGCGCAGCCTGAATGGCGAATGGG
[124 nt withheld, positions 2063-2186]
C
[91 nt withheld, positions 2188-2278]
A
[49 nt withheld, positions 2280-2328]
CCTTTGACGTTGGAGTCCACGTTCTTT
[37 nt withheld, positions 2356-2392]
ACCCTATCTCGGTCTATTCTTTTGATTTATAAGGGATTTTGCCGATTTCGGCCTATTGGTTAAAAAATGA
GCTGATTTAACAAAAATTTAACGCGAATTTTAACAAAATATTAACGCTTACAATTTAGGTGGCACTTTTC
GGGGAAATGTGCGCGGAACCCCTATTTGTTTATTTTTCTAAATACATTCAAATATGTATCCGCTCATGAG
ACAATAACCCTGATAAATGCTTCAATAATATTGAAAAAGGAAGAGTATGAGTATTCAACATTTCCGTGTC
GCCCTTATTCCCTTTTTTGCGGCATTTTGCCTTCCTGTTTTTGCTCACCCAGAAACGCTGGTGAAAGTAA
AAGATGCTGAAGATCAGTTGGGTGCACGAGTGGGTTACATCGAACTGGATCTCAACAGCGGTAAGATCCT
TGAGAGTTTTCGCCCCGAAGAACGTTTTCCAATGATGAGCACTTTTAAAGTTCTGCTATGTGGCGCGGTA
TTATCCCGTATTGACGCCGGGCAAGAGCAACTCGGTCGCCGCATACACTATTCTCAGAATGACTTGGTTG
AGTACTCACCAGTCACAGAAAAGCATCTTACGGATGGCATGACAGTAAGAGAATTATGCAGTGCTGCCAT
AACCATGAGTGATAACACTGCGGCCAACTTACTTCTGACAACGATCGGAGGACCGAAGGAGCTAACCGCT
TTTTTGCACAACATGGGGGATCATGTAACTCGCCTTGATCGTTGGGAACCGGAGCTGAATGAAGCCATAC
CAAACGACGAGCGTGACACCACGATGCCTGTAGCAATGGCAACAACGTTGCGCAAACTATTAACTGGCGA
ACTACTTACTCTAGCTTCCCGGCAACAATTAATAGACTGGATGGAGGCGGATAAAGTTGCAGGACCACTT
CTGCGCTCGGCCCTTCCGGCTGGCTGGTTTATTGCTGATAAATCTGGAGCCGGTGAGCGTGGGTCTCGCG
GTATCATTGCAGCACTGGGGCCAGATGGTAAGCCCTCCCGTATCGTAGTTATCTACACGACGGGGAGTCA
GGCAACTATGGATGAACGAAATAGACAGATCGCTGAGATAGGTGCCTCACTGATTAAGCATTGGTAACTG
TCAGACCAAGTTTACTCATATATACTTTAGATTGATTTAAAACTTCATTTTTAATTTAAAAGGATCTAGG
TGAAGATCCTTTTTGATAATCTCATGACCAAAATCCCTTAACGTGAGTTTTCGTTCCACTGAGCGTCAGA
CCCCGTAGAAAAGATCAAAGGATCTTCTTGAGATCCTTTTTTTCTGCGCGTAATCTGCTGCTTGCAAACA
AAAAAACCACCGCTACCAGCGGTGGTTTGTTTGCCGGATCAAGAGCTACCAACTCTTTTTCCGAAGGTAA
CTGGCTTCAGCAGAGCGCAGATACCAAATACTGTTCTTCTAGTGTAGCCGTAGTTAGGCCACCACTTCAA
GAACTCTGTAGCACCGCCTACATACCTCGCTCTGCTAATCCTGTTACCAGTGGCTGCTGCCAGTGGCGAT
AAGTCGTGTCTTACCGGGTTGGACTCAAGACGATAGTTACCGGATAAGGCGCAGCGGTCGGGCTGAACGG
GGGGTTCGTGCACACAGCCCAGCTTGGAGCGAACGACCTACACCGAACTGAGATACCTACAGCGTGAGCT
ATGAGAAAGCGCCACGCTTCCCGAAGGGAGAAAGGCGGACAGGTATCCGGTAAGCGGCAGGGTCGGAACA
GGAGAGCGCACGAGGGAGCTTCCAGGGGGAAACGCCTGGTATCTTTATAGTCCTGTCGGGTTTCGCCACC
TCTGACTTGAGCGTCGATTTTTGTGATGCTCGTCAGGGGGGCGGAGCCTATGGAAAAACGCCAGCAACGC
GGCCTTTTTACGGTTCCTGGCCTTTTGCTGGCCTTTTGCTCACATGTTCTTTCCTGCGTTATCCCCTGAT
TCTGTGGATAACCGTATTACCGCCTTTGAGTGAGCTGATACCGCTCGCCGCAGCCGAACGACCGAGCGCA
GCGAGTCAGTGAGCGAGGAAGCGGAAGAGCGCCCAATACGCAAACCGCCTCTCCCCGCGCGTTGGCCGAT
TCATTAATGCAGCTGGCACGACAGGTTTCCCGACTGGAAAGCGGGCAGTGAGCGCAACGCAATTAATGTG
AGTTAGCTCACTCATTAGGCACCCCAGGCTTTACACTTTATGCTTCCGGCTCGTATGTTGTGTGGAATTG
TGAGCGGATAACAATTTCACACAGGAAACAGCTATGACCATGATTACGCCAAGCGCGCAATTAACCCTCA
CTAAAGGGAACAAAAGCTGGAGCTGCAAGCTTAATGTAGTCTTATGCAATACTCTTGTAGTCTTGCAACA
TGGTAACGATGAGTTAGCAACATGCCTTACAAGGAGAGAAAAAGCACCGTGCATGCCGATTGGTGGAAGT
AAGGTGGTACGATCGTGCCTTATTAGGAAGGCAACAGACGGGTCTGACATGGATTGGACGAACCACTGAA
TTGCCGCATTGCAGAGATATTGTATTTAAGTGCCTAGCTCGATACATAAACGGGTCTCTCTGGTTAGACC
AGATCTGAGCCTGGGAGCTCTCTGGCTAACTAGGGAACCCACTGCTTAAGCCTCAATAAAGCTTGCCTTG
AGTGCTTCAAGTAGTGTGTGCCCGTCTGTTGTGTGACTCTGGTAACTAGAGATCCCTCAGACCCTTTTAG
TCAGTGTGGAAAATCTCTAGCAGTGGCGCCCGAACAGGGACTTGAAAGCGAAAGGGAAACCAGAGGAGCT
CTCTCGACGCAGGACTCGGCTTGCTGAAGCGCGCACGGCAAGAGGCGAGGGGCGGCGACTGGTGAGTACG
CCAAAAATTTTGACTAGCGGAGGCTAGAAGGAGAGAGATGGGTGCGAGAGCGTCAGTATTAAGCGGGGGA
GAATTAGATCGCGATGGGAAAAAATTCGGTTAAGGCCAGGGGGAAAGAAAAAATATAAATTAAAACATAT
AGTATGGGCAAGCAGGGAGCTAGAACGATTCGCAGTTAATCCTGGCCTGTTAGAAACATCAGAAGGCTGT
AGACAAATACTGGGACAGCTACAACCATCCCTTCAGACAGGATCAGAAGAACTTAGATCATTATATAATA
CAGTAGCAACCCTCTATTGTGTGCATCAAAGGATAGAGATAAAAGACACCAAGGAAGCTTTAGACAAGAT
AGAGGAAGAGCAAAACAAAAGTAAGACCACCGCACAGCAAGCGGCCGCTGATCTTCAGACCTGGAGGAGG
AGATATGAGGGACAATTGGAGAAGTGAATTATATAAATATAAAGTAGTAAAAATTGAACCATTAGGAGTA
GCACCCACCAAGGCAAAGAGAAGAGTGGTGCAGAGAGAAAAAAGAGCAGTGGGAATAGGAGCTTTGTTCC
TTGGGTTCTTGGGAGCAGCAGGAAGCACTATGGGCGCAGCGTCAATGACGCTGACGGTACAGGCCAGACA
ATTATTGTCTGGTATAGTGCAGCAGCAGAACAATTTGCTGAGGGCTATTGAGGCGCAACAGCATCTGTTG
CAACTCACAGTCTGGGGCATCAAGCAGCTCCAGGCAAGAATCCTGGCTGTGGAAAGATACCTAAAGGATC
AACAGCTCCTGGGGATTTGGGGTTGCTCTGGAAAACTCATTTGCACCACTGCTGTGCCTTGGAATGCTAG
TTGGAGTAATAAATCTCTGGAACAGATTTGGAATCACACGACCTGGATGGAGTGGGACAGAGAAATTAAC
AATTACACAAGCTTAATACACTCCTTAATTGAAGAATCGCAAAACCAGCAAGAAAAGAATGAACAAGAAT
TATTGGAATTAGATAAATGGGCAAGTTTGTGGAATTGGTTTAACATAACAAATTGGCTGTGGTATATAAA
ATTATTCATAATGATAGTAGGAGGCTTGGTAGGTTTAAGAATAGTTTTTGCTGTACTTTCTATAGTGAAT
AGAGTTAGGCAGGGATATTCACCATTATCGTTTCAGACCCACCTCCCAACCCCGAGGGGACCCGACAGGC
CCGAAGGAATAGAAGAAGAAGGTGGAGAGAGAGACAGAGACAGATCCATTCGATTAGTGAACGGATCTCG
ACGGTATCGATCACGAGACTAGCCTCGAGCGGCCGCCCCCTTCACCGAGGGCCTATTTCCCATGATTCCT
TCATATTTGCATATACGATACAAGGCTGTTAGAGAGATAATTGGAATTAATTTGACTGTAAACACAAAGA
TATTAGTACAAAATACGTGACGTAGAAAGTAATAATTTCTTGGGTAGTTTGCAGTTTTAAAATTATGTTT
TAAAATGGACTATCATATGCTTACCGTAACTTGAAAGTATTTCGATTTCTTGGCTTTATATATCTTGTGG
AAAGGACGAAACACCGGCCAGATCATCCGGGAGCTGCACTGCAGTGCAGCTCCCGGATGATCTGGTTTTT
GAATTCTCGACCTCGAGACAAATGGCAGTATTCATCCACAATTTTAAAAGAAAAGGGGGGATTGGGGGGT
ACAGTGCAGGGGAAAGAATAGTAGACATAATAGCAACAGACATACAAACTAAAGAATTACAAAAACAAAT
TACAAAAATTCAAAATTTTCGGGTTTATTACAGGGACAGCAGAGATCCACTTTGGCCGCGGCTCGAGGGG
G
Features (pLannotate 1.2.2; 25 found; start..end, strand, type, name):
    528..1127    +  CDS            PuroR: puromycin N-acetyltransferase; pac from Streptomyces alboniger; confers resistance to puromycin
   1170..1253    +  CDS            nef (fragment): NEF_HV1Z2 - Experimental evidence at protein level: Swiss-Prot protein existence level 1. Extracellular Nef protein targets CD4(+) T-lymphocytes for apoptosis by interacting with CXCR4 surface receptors. From Human immunodeficiency virus type 1 group M subtype D (isolate Z2/CDC-Z34) (HIV-1).
   1255..1488    +  LTR            3' LTR (ΔU3): self-inactivating 3' long terminal repeat (LTR) from HIV-1
   1560..1681    +  polyA_signal   SV40 poly(A) signal: SV40 polyadenylation signal
   1721..1856    +  rep_origin     SV40 ori: SV40 origin of replication
   1877..1895    -  promoter       T7 promoter: promoter for bacteriophage T7 RNA polymerase
   1903..2058    +  CDS            lacZα (fragment): LacZα fragment of β-galactosidase; lacZ fragment
   2063..2491    +  rep_origin     f1 ori (sequence partly withheld): f1 bacteriophage origin of replication; arrow indicates direction of (+) strand synthesis
   2544..2648    +  promoter       AmpR promoter: bla
   2649..3509    +  CDS            AmpR: β-lactamase; bla; confers resistance to ampicillin, carbenicillin, and related antibiotics
   3680..4268    +  rep_origin     ori: high-copy-number ColE1/pMB1/pBR322/pUC origin of replication
   4451..4543    +  CDS            lacI (fragment): lac repressor; lacI; The lac repressor binds to the lac operator to inhibit transcription in E. coli. This inhibition can be relieved by adding lactose or isopropyl-β-D-thiogalactopyranoside (IPTG).
   4556..4577    +  protein_bind   CAP binding site: CAP binding activates transcription in the presence of cAMP. E. coli catabolite activator protein
   4592..4622    +  promoter       lac promoter: promoter for the E. coli lac operon
   4630..4646    +  protein_bind   lac operator: The lac repressor binds to the lac operator to inhibit transcription in E. coli. This inhibition can be relieved by adding lactose or isopropyl-β-D-thiogalactopyranoside (IPTG). lac repressor encoded by lacI
   4691..4709    +  promoter       T3 promoter: promoter for bacteriophage T3 RNA polymerase
   4737..4963    +  promoter       RSV promoter: Rous sarcoma virus enhancer/promoter
   4964..5144    +  LTR            5' LTR (truncated): truncated 5' long terminal repeat (LTR) from HIV-1
   5191..5316    +  misc_feature   HIV-1 Ψ: packaging signal of human immunodeficiency virus type 1
   5300..5663    +  CDS            HIV-1 gag (fragment): gag protein from human immunodeficiency virus 1; gag
   5809..6042    +  misc_feature   RRE: The Rev response element (RRE) of HIV-1 allows for Rev-dependent mRNA export from the nucleus to the cytoplasm.
   6419..6519    +  CDS            Rev (fragment): human immunodeficiency virus 1 (HIV-1) Rev protein; rev; enhances nuclear export of unspliced and incompletely spliced viral mRNAs
   6569..6809    +  promoter       U6 promoter: RNA polymerase III promoter for human U6 snRNA
   6914..7031    +  misc_feature   cPPT/CTS: central polypurine tract and central termination sequence of HIV-1
   7080..506     +  promoter       hPGK promoter (across the origin): human phosphoglycerate kinase 1 promoter
