[The description below was written by a language model from this plasmid's Addgene catalogue record and pLannotate feature annotations shown in this document.]
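Description:
shMEK1/2 puro is a lentiviral shRNA plasmid built on the pLKO.1 backbone and designed to knock down murine MEK1 and MEK2 with a single hairpin. The hairpin oligonucleotide was cloned between the AgeI and EcoRI sites, both of which are retained. This places it directly downstream of the human U6 promoter, an RNA polymerase III promoter suited to expressing short structured RNAs. The hairpin itself is not annotated in the feature table, and the record does not give its target sequence, but the gap between the U6 promoter and the cPPT/CTS element matches the expected insert position. A separate cassette uses the human PGK promoter to drive puromycin N-acetyltransferase, so transduced or transfected mammalian cells can be selected with puromycin.

The viral portion has a third-generation, self-inactivating layout. An RSV promoter fused to a truncated HIV-1 5' LTR drives Tat-independent transcription of the genomic RNA in packaging cells. It is followed by the Ψ packaging signal with a partial gag sequence, the Rev response element for Rev-dependent nuclear export, and the cPPT/CTS, which aids nuclear import of the preintegration complex. The ΔU3 3' LTR inactivates LTR promoter activity after integration. The plasmid carries no functional viral genes, so packaging and envelope functions must be supplied in trans. In bacteria it is maintained through a high-copy ColE1/pUC origin with ampicillin resistance. An f1 origin, an SV40 origin and poly(A) signal, and leftover lac, T3 and T7 elements are also present from the parental backbone. The construct is used for stable combined knockdown of MEK1/2 in mouse cells, and the associated publication compares genetic with pharmacologic targeting of an enzyme.
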