Addgene plasmid #72567: shMEK1/2 puro
Purpose: Hairpin targeting MEK1 and MEK2 (murine).
Depositing lab: Kevin Janes. Depositing organization: University of Virginia. Publication: Network Architecture Predisposes an Enzyme to Either Pharmacologic or Genetic Targeting. Jensen KJ, Moyer CB, Janes KA. Cell Syst. 2016 Feb 24;2(2):112-121. 10.1016/j.cels.2016.01.012 PubMed 26942229.
Backbone
  Vector backbone: pLKO.1
  Backbone size w/o insert (bp): 7032
  Vector type: Mammalian Expression, Lentiviral
  Selectable markers: Puromycin
Growth in bacteria
  Bacterial resistance: Ampicillin, 100 μg/mL
  Growth temperature: 37°C
  Growth strain: NEB Stable
  Copy number: High Copy
Gene/Insert
  Cloning method: Restriction Enzyme; 5′ cloning site AgeI (not destroyed); 3′ cloning site EcoRI (not destroyed)
  Sequencing primers: 5′ LKO.1 5'
Terms and licenses: Academic/Nonprofit Terms; Industry Terms: Not Available to Industry
How to cite: shMEK1/2 puro was a gift from Kevin Janes (Addgene plasmid # 72567 ; http://n2t.net/addgene:72567 ; RRID:Addgene_72567)
