>Addgene plasmid #72567 | shMEK1/2 puro | addgene partial sequence | sequence record 138259 | hPGK-F 5'-GTGTTCCGCATTCTGCAAG-3'
GTCGGCTCCCTCGTTGACCGAATCACCGACCTCTCTCCCCAGGGGGATCCACCGGAGCTTACCATGACCG
AGTACAAGCCCACGGTGCGCCTCGCCACCCGCGACGACGTCCCCAGGGCCGTACGCACCCTCGCCGCCGC
GTTCGCCGACTACCCCGCCACGCGCCACACCGTCGATCCGGACCGCCACATCGAGCGGGTCACCGAGCTG
CAAGAACTCTTCCTCACGCGCGTCGGGCTCGACATCGGCAAGGTGTGGGTCGCGGACGACGGCGCCGCGG
TGGCGGTCTGGACCACGCCGGAGAGCGTCGAAGCGGGGGCGGTGTTCGCCGAGATCGGCCCGCGCATGGC
CGAGTTGAGCGGTTCCCGGCTGGCCGCGCAGCAACAGATGGAAGGCCTCCTGGCGCCGCACCGGCCCAAG
GAGCCCGCGTGGTTCCTGGCCACCGTCGGCGTCTCGCCCGACCACCAGGGCAAGGGTCTGGGCAGCGCCG
TCGTGCTCCCCGGAGTGGAGGCGGCCGAGCGCGCCGGGGTGCCCGCCTTCCTGGAGACCTCCGCGCCCCG
CAACCTCCCCTTCTACGAGCGGCTCGGCTTCACCGTCACCGCCGACGTCGAGGTGCCCGAAGGACCGCGC
ACCTGGTGCATGACCCGCAAGCCCGGTGCCTGACGCCCGCCCCACGACCCGCAGCGCCCGACCGAAAGGA
GCGCACGACCCCATGCATCGGTACCTTTAAGACCAATGACTTACAAGGCAGCTGTAGATCTTAGCCACTT
TTTAAAAGAAAAGGGGGGACTGGAAGGGCTAATTCACTCCCAACGAAGACAAGATCTGCTTTTTGCTTGT
ACTGGGTCTCTCTGGTTAGACCAGATCTGAGCCTGGGAGCTCTCTGGCTAACTAGGGAACCCACTGCTTA
AGCCTCAATAAAGCTTGCCTTGAGTGCTTCAAGTAGTGTGTGCCCGTCTGTTGTGTGACTCTGGTAACTA
GAGATCCCTCAGACCCTTTTAGTCAGTGTGGAAAATCTCTAGCAGTAGTAGT
