>Addgene plasmid #72567 | shMEK1/2 puro | addgene partial sequence | sequence record 139510 | Top_Fop 5'-TCACCATTATCGTTTCAGAC-3'
CCGACAGGCCCGAAGGAATAGAAGAAGAAGGTGGAGAGAGAGACAGAGACAGATCCATTCGATTAGTGAA
CGGATCTCGACGGTATCGATCACGAGACTAGCCTCGAGCGGCCGCCCCCTTCACCGAGGGCCTATTTCCC
ATGATTCCTTCATATTTGCATATACGATACAAGGCTGTTAGAGAGATAATTGGAATTAATTTGACTGTAA
ACACAAAGATATTAGTACAAAATACGTGACGTAGAAAGTAATAATTTCTTGGGTAGTTTGCAGTTTTAAA
ATTATGTTTTAAAATGGACTATCATATGCTTACCGTAACTTGAAAGTATTTCGATTTCTTGGCTTTATAT
ATCTTGTGGAAAGGACGAAACACCGGCCAGATCATCCGGGAGCTGCACTGCAGTGCAGCTCCCGGATGAT
CTGGTTTTTGAATTCTCGACCTCGAGACAAATGGCAGTATTCATCCACAATTTTAAAAGAAAAGGGGGGA
TTGGGGGGTACAGTGCAGGGGAAAGAATAGTAGACATAATAGCAACAGACATACAAACTAAAGAATTACA
AAAACAAATTACAAAAATTCAAAATTTTCGGGTTTATTACAGGGACAGCAGAGATCCACTTTGGCCGCGG
CTCGAGGGGGTTGGGGTTGCGCCTTTTCCAAGGCAGCCCTGGGTTTGCGCAGGGACGCGGCTGCTCTGGG
CGTGGTTCCGGGAAACGCAGCGGCGCCGACCCTGGGTCTCGCACATTCTTCACGTCCGTTCGCAGCGTCA
CCCGGATCTTCGCCGCTACCCTTGTGGGCCCC
